Addgene plasmid #59954: pTHSSd_23
Purpose: PTac T7 sigma fragment expression
Depositing lab: Christopher Voigt. Depositing organization: Massachusetts Institute of Technology. Publication: A 'resource allocator' for transcription based on a highly fragmented T7 RNA polymerase. Segall-Shapiro TH, Meyer AJ, Ellington AD, Sontag ED, Voigt CA. Mol Syst Biol. 2014 Jul 30;10(7):742. 10.15252/msb.20145299 PubMed 25080493.
Backbone
  Vector backbone: pSB3C5
  Vector type: Bacterial Expression
Growth in bacteria
  Bacterial resistance: Spectinomycin, 50 μg/mL
  Growth temperature: 37°C
  Growth strain: DH10B
  Copy number: High Copy
Gene/Insert
  Gene/Insert name: T7 sigma fragment
  Species: Synthetic
  Mutation: N/A
  Promoter: PTac
  Cloning method: Ligation Independent Cloning
  Sequencing primers: 5′ Other; 3′ Other
Terms and licenses: Academic/Nonprofit Terms; Industry Terms: Not Available to Industry
How to cite: pTHSSd_23 was a gift from Christopher Voigt (Addgene plasmid # 59954 ; http://n2t.net/addgene:59954 ; RRID:Addgene_59954)
