[The description below was written by a language model from this plasmid's Addgene catalogue record and pLannotate feature annotations shown in this document.]
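Description:
pTHSSd_23 is a 5.2 kb bacterial expression plasmid built on the pSB3C5 backbone for IPTG-inducible production of the "sigma" fragment of a split T7 RNA polymerase in E. coli. The feature table shows a p15A origin of replication, which is generally described as medium copy and compatible with ColE1-type plasmids, although the catalogue entry lists the plasmid as high copy. Selection is by spectinomycin: an aadA (SmR) aminoglycoside adenylyltransferase gene is driven by the cat promoter and followed by a his operon terminator. Short annotated fragments of β-lactamase, an RSF origin and a bom site appear to be partial matches or backbone remnants rather than functional elements.

The payload is a synthetic coding sequence annotated as a fragment of T7 RNA polymerase (about 850 bp), expressed from the PTac promoter with a symmetric lac operator immediately downstream. A divergently oriented lacI gene under its own promoter supplies the repressor, so transcription stays off until IPTG or lactose relieves repression. Between the operator and the coding region sits the sTRSV hammerhead ribozyme, a self-cleaving insulator that removes promoter-derived 5′ leader sequence from the transcript and makes expression less dependent on promoter context. The tonB bidirectional terminator ends the transcription unit, and further terminators isolate the neighbouring cassettes.

The fragment on its own is only part of the polymerase. In the fragmented T7 RNA polymerase "resource allocator" system it was made for, it is presumably co-expressed with complementary fragments carried on compatible plasmids to reconstitute activity, although the record does not name these partners or state which residues of the polymerase the fragment covers.
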