Features (pLannotate 1.2.2; 16 found; start..end, strand, type, name):
    145..993     +  CDS            RPOL_BPT7 (fragment): Experimental evidence at protein level: Swiss-Prot protein existence level 1. Highly processive DNA-dependent RNA polymerase that catalyzes the transcription of class II and class III viral genes. Recognizes a specific promoter sequence and enters first into an 'abortive phase' where very short transcripts are synthesized and released before proceeding to the processive transcription of long RNA chains. Unwinds the double-stranded DNA to expose the coding strand for templating. Participates in the initiation of viral DNA replication presumably by making primers accessible to the DNA polymerase
   1040..1071    +  terminator     tonB terminator: bidirectional E. coli tonB-P14 transcription terminator
   1118..1158    -  terminator     bacterial terminator (fragment): putative bacterial transcription terminator
   1171..1416    +  CDS            bla(M) (fragment): β-lactamase lacking the signal sequence; bla(M); allows cytosolic expression of β-lactamase
   1582..2126    +  rep_origin     p15A ori: Plasmids containing the medium-copy-number p15A origin of replication can be propagated in E. coli cells that contain a second plasmid with the ColE1 origin.
   2214..2269    +  rep_origin     RSF ori (fragment): Plasmids containing the RSF 1030 origin of replication can be propagated in E. coli cells that contain additional plasmids with compatible origins.
   2368..2394    -  misc_feature   bom (fragment): basis of mobility region from pBR322
   2737..2834    +  promoter       cat promoter: promoter of the E. coli cat gene encoding chloramphenicol acetyltransferase
   2835..3626    +  CDS            SmR: aminoglycoside adenylyltransferase (Murphy, 1985); aadA; confers resistance to spectinomycin and streptomycin
   3634..3693    +  terminator     his operon terminator: This putative transcriptin terminator from the E. coli his operon has a 2-bp deletion introduced during synthesis. Its efficiency has not been determined.
   3753..3782    -  terminator     T3Te terminator: phage T3 early transcription terminator
   3848..4927    -  CDS            lacI: LACI_ECOLI - Experimental evidence at protein level: Swiss-Prot protein existence level 1. Repressor of the lactose operon. Binds allolactose as an inducer. From Escherichia coli (strain K12).
   4928..5001    -  promoter       lacI promoter (fragment): lacI
   5062..5090    +  promoter       tac promoter: strong E. coli promoter; hybrid between the trp and lac UV5 promoters
   5096..5115    -  protein_bind   lac operator (symmetric): The lac repressor binds to the lac operator to inhibit transcription in E. coli. This inhibition can be relieved by adding lactose or isopropyl-β-D-thiogalactopyranoside (IPTG). The symmetric lac operator was optimized for tight binding of lac repressor. lac repressor encoded by lacI
   5131..5180    +  misc_RNA       sTRSV HHRz: hammerhead ribozyme from the tobacco ringspot virus satellite RNA (Khvorova et al., 2003)
>Addgene plasmid #59954 | pTHSSd_23 | depositor full sequence | sequence record 95195 | Full Sequence
ATGAGCATCGCGGCGACCCTGGAGAACGATCTGGCGCGTCTGGAAAACGAAAACGCTCGTCTCGAAAAAG
ACATCGCGAACCTGGAACGTGACCTGGCGAAACTGGAGCGTGAAGAAGCGTACTTCGGAGGTTCAGGTGG
TAAGAACACTGGTGAAATCTCTGAGAAAGTCAAGCTGGGCACTAAGGCACTGGCTGGTCAATGGCTGGCT
TACGGTGTTACTCGCAGTGTGACTAAGAGTTCAGTCATGACGCTGGCTTACGGGTCCAAAGAGTTCGGCT
TCCGTCAACAAGTGCTGGAAGATACCATTCAGCCAGCTATTGATTCCGGCAAGGGTCTGATGTTCACTCA
GCCGAATCAGGCTGCTGGATACATGGCTAAGCTGATTTGGGAATCTGTGAGCGTGACGGTGGTAGCTGCG
GTTGAAGCAATGAACTGGCTTAAGTCTGCTGCTAAGCTGCTGGCTGCTGAGGTCAAAGATAAGAAGACTG
GAGAGATTCTTCGCAAGCGTTGCGCTGTGCATTGGGTAACTCCTGATGGTTTCCCTGTGTGGCAGGAATA
CAAGAAGCCTATTCAGACGCGCTTGAACCTGATGTTCCTCGGTCAGTTCCGCTTACAGCCTACCATTAAC
ACCAACAAAGATAGCGAGATTGATGCACACAAACAGGAGTCTGGTATCGCTCCTAACTTTGTACACAGCC
AAGACGGTAGCCACCTTCGTAAGACTGTAGTGTGGGCACACGAGAAGTACGGAATCGAATCTTTTGCACT
GATTCACGACTCCTTCGGTACGATTCCGGCTGACGCTGCGAACCTGTTCAAAGCAGTGCGCGAAACTATG
GTTGACACATATGAGTCTTGTGATGTACTGGCTGATTTCTACGACCAGTTCGCTGACCAGTTGCACGAGT
CTCAATTGGACAAAATGCCAGCACTTCCGGCTAAAGGTAACTTGAACCTCCGTGACATCTTAGAGTCGGA
CTTCGCGTTCGCGTAACGCTGCAGGAGTCACTAAGGGTTAGTTAGTTAGATTAGCAGAAAGTCAAAAGCC
TCCGACCGGAGGCTTTTGACTAAAACTTCCCTTGGGGTTATCATTGGGGCTCACTCAAAGGCGGTAATCA
GATAAAAAAAATCCTTAGCTTTCGCTAAGGATGATTTCTGCTAGAGATGGAATAGACTGGATGGAGGCGG
ATAAAGTTGCAGGACCACTTCTGCGCTCGGCCCTTCCGGCTGGCTGGTTTATTGCTGATAAATCTGGAGC
CGGTGAGCGTGGGTCTCGCGGTATCATTGCAGCACTGGGGCCAGATGGTAAGCCCTCCCGTATCGTAGTT
ATCTACACGACGGGGAGTCAGGCAACTATGGATGAACGAAATAGACAGATCGCTGAGATAGGTGCCTCAC
TGATTAAGCATTGGTAACTGTCAGACCAAGTTTACTCATATATACTTTAGATTGATTTAAAACTTCATTT
TTAATTTAAAAGGATCTAGGTGAAGATCCTTTTTGATAATCTCATGACCAAAATCCCTTAACGTGAGTTT
TCGTTCCACTGAGCGTCAGACCCCTTAATAAGATGATCTTCTTGAGATCGTTTTGGTCTGCGCGTAATCT
CTTGCTCTGAAAACGAAAAAACCGCCTTGCAGGGCGGTTTTTCGAAGGTTCTCTGAGCTACCAACTCTTT
GAACCGAGGTAACTGGCTTGGAGGAGCGCAGTCACCAAAACTTGTCCTTTCAGTTTAGCCTTAACCGGCG
CATGACTTCAAGACTAACTCCTCTAAATCAATTACCAGTGGCTGCTGCCAGTGGTGCTTTTGCATGTCTT
TCCGGGTTGGACTCAAGACGATAGTTACCGGATAAGGCGCAGCGGTCGGACTGAACGGGGGGTTCGTGCA
TACAGTCCAGCTTGGAGCGAACTGCCTACCCGGAACTGAGTGTCAGGCGTGGAATGAGACAAACGCGGCC
ATAACAGCGGAATGACACCGGTAAACCGAAAGGCAGGAACAGGAGAGCGCACGAGGGAGCCGCCAGGGGA
AACGCCTGGTATCTTTATAGTCCTGTCGGGTTTCGCCACCACTGATTTGAGCGTCAGATTTCGTGATGCT
TGTCAGGGGGGCGGAGCCTATGGAAAAACGGCTTTGCCGCGGCCCTCTCACTTCCCTGTTAAGTATCTTC
CTGGCATCTTCCAGGAAATCTCCGCCCCGTTCGTAAGCCATTTCCGCTCGCCGCAGTCGAACGACCGAGC
GTAGCGAGTCAGTGAGCGAGGAAGCGGAATATATCCTGTATCACATATTCTGCTGACGCACCGGTGCAGC
CTTTTTTCTCCTGCCACATGAAGCACTTCACTGACACCCTCATCAGTGCCAACATAGTAAGCCAGTATAC
ACTCCGCTAGCGCTGAGGTCTGCCTCGTGAAGAAGGTGTTGCTGACTCATACCAGGCCTGAATCGCCCCA
TCATCCAGCCAGAAAGTGAGGGAGCCACGGTTGATGAGAGCTTTGTTGTAGGTGGACCAGTTGGTGATTT
TGAACTTTTGCTTTGCCACGGAACGGTCTGCGTTGTCGGGAAGATGCGTGATCTGATCCTTCAACTCAGC
AAAAGTTCGATTTATTCAACAAAGCCACGTTGTGTCTCAAAATCTCTGATGTTACATTGCACAAGATAAA
AATATATCATCATGAACAATAAAACTGTCTGCTTACATAAACAGTAATACAAGGGGTGTTTACTAGAGGT
TGATCGGGCACGTAAGAGGTTCCAACTTTCACCATAATGAAATAAGATCACTACCGGGCGTATTTTTTGA
GTTATCGAGATTTTCAGGAGCTAAGGAAGCTAAAATGAGGGAAGCGGTGATCGCCGAAGTATCGACTCAA
CTATCAGAGGTAGTTGGCGTCATCGAGCGCCATCTCGAACCGACGTTGCTGGCCGTACATTTGTACGGCT
CCGCAGTGGATGGCGGCCTGAAGCCACACAGTGATATTGATTTGCTGGTTACGGTGACCGTAAGGCTTGA
TGAAACAACGCGGCGAGCTTTGATCAACGACCTTTTGGAAACTTCGGCTTCCCCTGGAGAGAGCGAGATT
CTCCGCGCTGTAGAAGTCACCATTGTTGTGCACGACGACATCATTCCGTGGCGTTATCCAGCTAAGCGCG
AACTGCAATTTGGAGAATGGCAGCGCAATGACATTCTTGCAGGTATCTTCGAGCCAGCCACGATCGACAT
TGATCTGGCTATCTTGCTGACAAAAGCAAGAGAACATAGCGTTGCCTTGGTAGGTCCAGCGGCGGAGGAA
CTCTTTGATCCGGTTCCTGAACAGGATCTATTTGAGGCGCTAAATGAAACCTTAACGCTATGGAACTCGC
CGCCCGACTGGGCTGGCGATGAGCGAAATGTAGTGCTTACGTTGTCCCGCATTTGGTACAGCGCAGTAAC
CGGCAAAATCGCGCCGAAGGATGTCGCTGCCGACTGGGCAATGGAGCGCCTGCCGGCCCAGTATCAGCCC
GTCATACTTGAAGCTAGACAGGCTTATCTTGGACAAGAAGAAGATCGCTTGGCCTCGCGCGCAGATCAGT
TGGAAGAATTTGTCCACTACGTGAAAGGCGAGATCACCAAGGTAGTCGGCAAATAATACTAGCTCCGGCA
AAAAAACGGGCAAGGTGTCACCACCCTGCCCTTTTTCTTTAAAACCGAAAAGATTACTTCGCGTTTGCCA
CCTGACGTCTAAGAAAAGGAATATTCAGCAATTTGCCCGTGCCGAAGAAAGGCCCACCCGTGAAGGTGAG
CCAGTGAGTTGATTGCTACGTAATGTCGGCCAATTCGCGCTAACTTACATTAATTGCGTTGCGCTCACTG
CCCGCTTTCCAGTCGGGAAACCTGTCGTGCCAGCTGCATTAATGAATCGGCCAACGCGCGGGGAGAGGCG
GTTTGCGTATTGGGCGCCAGGGTGGTTTTTCTTTTCACCAGTGAGACTGGCAACAGCTGATTGCCCTTCA
CCGCCTGGCCCTGAGAGAGTTGCAGCAAGCGGTCCACGCTGGTTTGCCCCAGCAGGCGAAAATCCTGTTT
GATGGTGGTTAACGGCGGGATATAACATGAGCTATCTTCGGTATCGTCGTATCCCACTACCGAGATATCC
GCACCAACGCGCAGCCCGGACTCGGTAATGGCGCGCATTGCGCCCAGCGCCATCTGATCGTTGGCAACCA
GCATCGCAGTGGGAACGATGCCCTCATTCAGCATTTGCATGGTTTGTTGAAAACCGGACATGGCACTCCA
GTCGCCTTCCCGTTCCGCTATCGGCTGAATTTGATTGCGAGTGAGATATTTATGCCAGCCAGCCAGACGC
AGACGCGCCGAGACAGAACTTAATGGGCCCGCTAACAGCGCGATTTGCTGGTGACCCAATGCGACCAGAT
GCTCCACGCCCAGTCGCGTACCGTCCTCATGGGAGAAAATAATACTGTTGATGGGTGTCTGGTCAGAGAC
ATCAAGAAATAACGCCGGAACATTAGTGCAGGCAGCTTCCACAGCAATGGCATCCTGGTCATCCAGCGGA
TAGTTAATGATCAGCCCACTGACGCGTTGCGCGAGAAGATTGTGCACCGCCGCTTTACAGGCTTCGACGC
CGCTTCGTTCTACCATCGACACCACCACGCTGGCACCCAGTTGATCGGCGCGAGATTTAATCGCCGCGAC
AATTTGCGACGGCGCGTGCAGGGCCAGACTGGAGGTGGCAACGCCAATCAGCAACGACTGTTTGCCCGCC
AGTTGTTGTGCCACGCGGTTGGGAATGTAATTCAGCTCCGCCATCGCCGCTTCCACTTTTTCCCGCGTTT
TCGCAGAAACGTGGCTGGCCTGGTTCACCACGCGGGAAACGGTCTGATAAGAGACACCGGCATACTCTGC
GACATCGTATAACGTTACTGGTTTCATATTCACCACCCTGAATTGACTCTCTTCCGGGCGCTATCATGCC
ATACCGCGAAAGGTTTTGCGCCATTCGATGGCGCGCCGCTTCGTCAGGCCACATAGCTTTCTTGTTCTGA
TCGGAACGATCGTTGGCTGTGTTGACAATTAATCATCGGCTCGTATAATGTGTGGAATTGTGAGCGCTCA
CAATTCTATGGACTATGTTTCTGTCACCGGATGTGCTTTCCGGTCTGATGAGTCCGTGAGGACGAAACAG
CCTCTACAAATAATTTTGTTTAATCACACAGGAAAGTACTAG
