>Addgene plasmid #59954 | pTHSSd_23 | depositor partial sequence | sequence record 95196 | T7 sigma fragment
ATGAGCATCGCGGCGACCCTGGAGAACGATCTGGCGCGTCTGGAAAACGAAAACGCTCGTCTCGAAAAAG
ACATCGCGAACCTGGAACGTGACCTGGCGAAACTGGAGCGTGAAGAAGCGTACTTCGGAGGTTCAGGTGG
TAAGAACACTGGTGAAATCTCTGAGAAAGTCAAGCTGGGCACTAAGGCACTGGCTGGTCAATGGCTGGCT
TACGGTGTTACTCGCAGTGTGACTAAGAGTTCAGTCATGACGCTGGCTTACGGGTCCAAAGAGTTCGGCT
TCCGTCAACAAGTGCTGGAAGATACCATTCAGCCAGCTATTGATTCCGGCAAGGGTCTGATGTTCACTCA
GCCGAATCAGGCTGCTGGATACATGGCTAAGCTGATTTGGGAATCTGTGAGCGTGACGGTGGTAGCTGCG
GTTGAAGCAATGAACTGGCTTAAGTCTGCTGCTAAGCTGCTGGCTGCTGAGGTCAAAGATAAGAAGACTG
GAGAGATTCTTCGCAAGCGTTGCGCTGTGCATTGGGTAACTCCTGATGGTTTCCCTGTGTGGCAGGAATA
CAAGAAGCCTATTCAGACGCGCTTGAACCTGATGTTCCTCGGTCAGTTCCGCTTACAGCCTACCATTAAC
ACCAACAAAGATAGCGAGATTGATGCACACAAACAGGAGTCTGGTATCGCTCCTAACTTTGTACACAGCC
AAGACGGTAGCCACCTTCGTAAGACTGTAGTGTGGGCACACGAGAAGTACGGAATCGAATCTTTTGCACT
GATTCACGACTCCTTCGGTACGATTCCGGCTGACGCTGCGAACCTGTTCAAAGCAGTGCGCGAAACTATG
GTTGACACATATGAGTCTTGTGATGTACTGGCTGATTTCTACGACCAGTTCGCTGACCAGTTGCACGAGT
CTCAATTGGACAAAATGCCAGCACTTCCGGCTAAAGGTAACTTGAACCTCCGTGACATCTTAGAGTCGGA
CTTCGCGTTCGCG
