>Addgene plasmid #59954 | pTHSSd_23 | addgene partial sequence | sequence record 96578 | LacI-R 5'-GGCATACTCTGCGACATCGT-3'
TTGACTCTCTTCCGGGCGCTATCATGCCATACCGCGAAAGGTTTTGCGCCATTCGATGGCGCGCCGCTTC
GTCAGGCCACATAGCTTTCTTGTTCTGATCGGAACGATCGTTGGCTGTGTTGACAATTAATCATCGGCTC
GTATAATGTGTGGAATTGTGAGCGCTCACAATTCTATGGACTATGTTTCTGTCACCGGATGTGCTTTCCG
GTCTGATGAGTCCGTGAGGACGAAACAGCCTCTACAAATAATTTTGTTTAATCACACAGGAAAGTACTAG
ATGAGCATCGCGGCGACCCTGGAGAACGATCTGGCGCGTCTGGAAAACGAAAACGCTCGTCTCGAAAAAG
ACATCGCGAACCTGGAACGTGACCTGGCGAAACTGGAGCGTGAAGAAGCGTACTTCGGAGGTTCAGGTGG
TAAGAACACTGGTGAAATCTCTGAGAAAGTCAAGCTGGGCACTAAGGCACTGGCTGGTCAATGGCTGGCT
TACGGTGTTACTCGCAGTGTGACTAAGAGTTCAGTCATGACGCTGGCTTACGGGTCCAAAGAGTTCGGCT
TCCGTCAACAAGTGCTGGAAGATACCATTCAGCCAGCTATTGATTCCGGCAAGGGTCTGATGTTCACTCA
GCCGAATCAGGCTGCTGGATACATGGCTAAGCTGATTTGGGAATCTGTGAGCGTGACGGTGGTAGCTGCG
GTTGAAGCAATGAACTGGCTTAAGTCTGCTGCTAAGCTGCTGGCTGCTGAGGTCAAAGATAAGAAGACTG
GAGAGATTCTTCGCAAGCGTTGCGCTGTGCATTGGGTAACTCCTGATGGTTTCCCTGTGTGGCAGGAATA
CAAGAAGCCTATTCAGACGCGCTTGAACCTGATGTT
