>Addgene plasmid #59954 | pTHSSd_23 | addgene partial sequence | sequence record 96655 | pBbC6c-R 5'-ATTACCGCCTTTGAGTGAGC-3'
AAGCCTCCGGTCGGAGGCTTTTGACTTTCTGCTAATCTAACTAACTAACCCTTAGTGACTCCTGCAGCGT
TACGCGAACGCGAAGTCCGACTCTAAGATGTCACGGAGGTTCAAGTTACCTTTAGCCGGAAGTGCTGGCA
TTTTGTCCAATTGAGACTCGTGCAACTGGTCAGCGAACTGGTCGTAGAAATCAGCCAGTACATCACAAGA
CTCATATGTGTCAACCATAGTTTCGCGCACTGCTTTGAACAGGTTCGCAGCGTCAGCCGGAATCGTACCG
AAGGAGTCGTGAATCAGTGCAAAAGATTCGATTCCGTACTTCTCGTGTGCCCACACTACAGTCTTACGAA
GGTGGCTACCGTCTTGGCTGTGTACAAAGTTAGGAGCGATACCAGACTCCTGTTTGTGTGCATCAATCTC
GCTATCTTTGTTGGTGTTAATGGTAGGCTGTAAGCGGAACTGACCGAGGAACATCAGGTTCAAGCGCGTC
TGAATAGGCTTCTTGTATTCCTGCCACACAGGGAAACCATCAGGAGTTACCCAATGCACAGCGCAACGCT
TGCGAAGAATCTCTCCAGTCTTCTTATCTTTGACCTCAGCAGCCAGCAGCTTAGCAGCAGACTTAAGCCA
GTTCATTGCTTCAACCGCAGCTACCACCGTCACGCTCACAGATTCCCAAATCAGCTTAGCCATGTATCCA
GCAGCCTGATTCGGCTGAGTGAACATCAGACCCTTGCCGGAATCAATAGCTGGCTGAATGGTATCTTCCA
GCACTTGTTGACGGAAGCCGAACTC
